Addgene plasmid #73248: MAPK1
Purpose: Bacterial expression for structure determination; may not be full ORF
Depositing lab: Nicola Burgess-Brown. Depositing organization: University of Oxford.
Backbone
  Vector backbone: pNIC28-Bsa4
  Backbone manufacturer: SGC, Addgene Plasmid #26103
  Vector type: Bacterial Expression
Growth in bacteria
  Bacterial resistance: Kanamycin, 50 μg/mL
  Growth temperature: 37°C
  Growth strain: DH5alpha
  Copy number: Low Copy
Gene/Insert
  Gene/Insert name: MAPK1 (alt names: MAPK1A-c001; gi|20986529)
  Species: H. sapiens (human)
  Insert size (bp): 1174
  Entrez Gene: MAPK1 (a.k.a. ERK, ERK-2, ERK2, ERT1, MAPK2, NS13, P42MAPK, PRKM1, PRKM2, p38, p40, p41, p41mapk, p42-MAPK)
  Promoter: T7
  Tag / fusion protein: His-6-TEV (N terminal on backbone)
  Cloning method: Ligation Independent Cloning
  Sequencing primers: 5′ T7; 3′ T7 terminal
Terms and licenses: Academic/Nonprofit Terms; Industry Terms: Not Available to Industry
Depositor comments: Use BL21(DE3)-R3-pRARE2 for protein expression. See also 4QTE: http://www.thesgc.org/structures/4QTE 4QTA: http://www.thesgc.org/structures/4QTA
How to cite: MAPK1 was a gift from Nicola Burgess-Brown (Addgene plasmid # 73248 ; http://n2t.net/addgene:73248 ; RRID:Addgene_73248)
