[The description below was written by a language model from this plasmid's Addgene catalogue record and pLannotate feature annotations shown in this document.]
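Description:
MAPK1 is a bacterial expression plasmid built on the pNIC28-Bsa4 backbone, a pET-style vector designed for ligation-independent cloning, and carries a human MAPK1 (ERK2, p42 MAPK) coding fragment intended for recombinant protein production for structure determination. The record lists an insert of about 1.2 kb and cautions that it may not be the full open reading frame; the feature table annotates a MAPK1 coding match of roughly 1.1 kb. The plasmid is about 6.4 kb and is selected with kanamycin through an aminoglycoside phosphotransferase gene. It replicates from a ColE1/pBR322-type origin accompanied by the bom region and the rop gene, which is consistent with its catalogued low copy number. An f1 origin is also present. Short tetracycline-resistance gene fragments appear to be non-functional backbone remnants.

Expression is driven by a T7 promoter followed by a lac operator and a T7 gene 10 ribosome binding site. A T7 terminator sits downstream, and the plasmid carries its own lacI gene. Transcription is therefore repressed until IPTG induction in a host supplying T7 RNA polymerase, and the depositor recommends a BL21(DE3) derivative carrying a rare-codon plasmid. According to the catalogue, the backbone supplies an N-terminal hexahistidine tag followed by a TEV protease site, allowing metal-affinity purification and subsequent tag removal. This tag is not separately annotated in the feature table, although the gap between the ribosome binding site and the MAPK1 match could accommodate it. The table does flag a His-tag fragment and a T7 gene 10-derived fragment downstream of the insert, but the record does not indicate whether these are translated. The depositor comments link the construct to two solved structures of the kinase.
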