Features (pLannotate 1.2.2; 19 found; start..end, strand, type, name):
      1..19      +  promoter       T7 promoter: promoter for bacteriophage T7 RNA polymerase
     20..44      +  protein_bind   lac operator: The lac repressor binds to the lac operator to inhibit transcription in E. coli. This inhibition can be relieved by adding lactose or isopropyl-β-D-thiogalactopyranoside (IPTG). lac repressor encoded by lacI
     63..82      +  RBS            RBS (fragment): efficient ribosome binding site from bacteriophage T7 gene 10 (Olins and Rangwala, 1989)
    156..1235    +  CDS            MAPK1: MK01_HUMAN - Also known as ERK2, PRKM1, PRKM2. Experimental evidence at protein level: Swiss-Prot protein existence level 1. Acts as a transcriptional repressor. Binds to a [GC]AAA[GC] consensus sequence. Repress the expression of interferon gamma-induced genes. Seems to bind to the promoter of CCL5, DMP1, IFIH1, IFITM1, IRF7, IRF9, LAMP3, OAS1, OAS2, OAS3 and STAT1. Transcriptional activity is independent of kinase activity. From Homo sapiens (Human).
   1301..1318    +  CDS            9xHis (fragment): 9xHis affinity tag
   1328..1377    +  CDS            SET1 (fragment): solubility-enhancement tag derived from T7 phage gene 10B
   1385..1432    +  terminator     T7 terminator: transcription terminator for bacteriophage T7 RNA polymerase
   1469..1924    +  rep_origin     f1 ori (sequence partly withheld): f1 bacteriophage origin of replication; arrow indicates direction of (+) strand synthesis
   1951..2008    +  promoter       AmpR promoter (fragment): bla
   2017..2832    -  CDS            KanR: aminoglycoside phosphotransferase; aph(3')-Ia; confers resistance to kanamycin in bacteria or G418 (Geneticin®) in eukaryotes
   2954..3542    +  rep_origin     ori: high-copy-number ColE1/pMB1/pBR322/pUC origin of replication
   3728..3870    -  misc_feature   bom: basis of mobility region from pBR322
   3972..4163    -  CDS            rop: Rop protein, which maintains plasmids at low copy number; rop
   4180..4560    +  CDS            YPB1_ECOLX: Protein predicted: Swiss-Prot protein existence level 4. From Escherichia coli.
   4632..4923    -  CDS            TcR (fragment): tetracycline efflux protein; tet; confers resistance to tetracycline
   4938..4959    -  protein_bind   CAP binding site: CAP binding activates transcription in the presence of cAMP. E. coli catabolite activator protein
   4972..6054    -  CDS            lacI: lac repressor; lacI; The lac repressor binds to the lac operator to inhibit transcription in E. coli. This inhibition can be relieved by adding lactose or isopropyl-β-D-thiogalactopyranoside (IPTG).
   6055..6132    -  promoter       lacI promoter: lacI
   6140..6419    -  CDS            TcR (fragment): tetracycline efflux protein; tet; confers resistance to tetracycline
>Addgene plasmid #73248 | MAPK1 | addgene full sequence | sequence record 137205 | Addgene assembled sequence
TAATACGACTCACTATAGGGGAATTGTGAGCGGATAACAATTCCCCTCTAGAAATAATTTTGGTTTAACT
TTAAGAAGGAGATATACATATGCACCATCATCATCATCATTCTTCTGGTGTAGATCTGGGTACCGAGAAC
CTGTACTTCCAATCCATGGCGGCGGCGGCGGCGGCGGGCGCGGGCCCGGAGATGGTCCGCGGGCAGGTGT
TCGACGTGGGGCCGCGCTACACCAACCTCTCGTACATCGGCGAGGGCGCCTACGGCATGGTGTGCTCTGC
TTATGATAATGTCAACAAAGTTCGAGTAGCTATCAAGAAAATCAGCCCCTTTGAGCACCAGACCTACTGC
CAGAGAACCCTGAGGGAGATAAAAATCTTACTGCGCTTCAGACATGAGAACATCATTGGAATCAATGACA
TTATTCGAGCACCAACCATCGAGCAAATGAAAGATGTATATATAGTACAGGACCTCATGGAAACAGATCT
TTACAAGCTCTTGAAGACACAACACCTCAGCAATGACCATATCTGCTATTTTCTCTACCAGATCCTCAGA
GGGTTAAAATATATCCATTCAGCTAACGTTCTGCACCGTGACCTCAAGCCTTCCAACCTGCTGCTCAACA
CCACCTGTGATCTCAAGATCTGTGACTTTGGCCTGGCCCGTGTTGCAGATCCAGACCATGATCACACAGG
GTTCCTGACAGAATATGTGGCCACACGTTGGTACAGGGCTCCAGAAATTATGTTGAATTCCAAGGGCTAC
ACCAAGTCCATTGATATTTGGTCTGTAGGCTGCATTCTGGCAGAAATGCTTTCTAACAGGCCCATCTTTC
CAGGGAAGCATTATCTTGACCAGCTGAACCACATTTTGGGTATTCTTGGATCCCCATCACAAGAAGACCT
GAATTGTATAATAAATTTAAAAGCTAGGAACTATTTGCTTTCTCTTCCACACAAAAATAAGGTGCCATGG
AACAGGCTGTTCCCAAATGCTGACTCCAAAGCTCTGGACTTATTGGACAAAATGTTGACATTCAACCCAC
ACAAGAGGATTGAAGTAGAACAGGCTCTGGCCCACCCATATCTGGAGCAGTATTACGACCCGAGTGACGA
GCCCATCGCCGAAGCACCATTCAAGTTCGACATGGAATTGGATGACTTGCCTAAGGAAAAGCTCAAAGAA
CTAATTTTTGAAGAGACTGCTAGATTCCAGCCAGGATACAGATCTTGACAGTAAAGGTGGATACGGATCC
GAATTCGAGCTCCGTCGACAAGCTTGCGGCCGCACTCGAGCACCACCACCACCACCACTGAGATCCGGCT
GCTAACAAAGCCCGAAAGGAAGCTGAGTTGGCTGCTGCCACCGCTGAGCAATAACTAGCATAACCCCTTG
GGGCCTCTAAACGGGTCTTGAGGGGTTTTTTGCTGAAAGGAGGAACTATATCCGGATTGGCGAATGGG
[124 nt withheld, positions 1469-1592]
C
[91 nt withheld, positions 1594-1684]
A
[49 nt withheld, positions 1686-1734]
CCTTTGACGTTGGAGTCCACGTTCTTT
[37 nt withheld, positions 1762-1798]
ACCCTATCTCGGTCTATTCTTTTGATTTATAAGGGATTTTGCCGATTTCGGCCTATTGGTTAAAAAATGA
GCTGATTTAACAAAAATTTAACGCGAATTTTAACAAAATATTAACGTTTACAATTTCAGGTGGCACTTTT
CGGGGAAATGTGCGCGGAACCCCTATTTGTTTATTTTTCTAAATACATTCAAATATGTATCCGCTCATGA
ATTAATTCTTAGAAAAACTCATCGAGCATCAAATGAAACTGCAATTTATTCATATCAGGATTATCAATAC
CATATTTTTGAAAAAGCCGTTTCTGTAATGAAGGAGAAAACTCACCGAGGCAGTTCCATAGGATGGCAAG
ATCCTGGTATCGGTCTGCGATTCCGACTCGTCCAACATCAATACAACCTATTAATTTCCCCTCGTCAAAA
ATAAGGTTATCAAGTGAGAAATCACCATGAGTGACGACTGAATCCGGTGAGAATGGCAAAAGTTTATGCA
TTTCTTTCCAGACTTGTTCAACAGGCCAGCCATTACGCTCGTCATCAAAATCACTCGCATCAACCAAACC
GTTATTCATTCGTGATTGCGCCTGAGCGAGACGAAATACGCGATCGCTGTTAAAAGGACAATTACAAACA
GGAATCGAATGCAACCGGCGCAGGAACACTGCCAGCGCATCAACAATATTTTCACCTGAATCAGGATATT
CTTCTAATACCTGGAATGCTGTTTTCCCGGGGATCGCAGTGGTGAGTAACCATGCATCATCAGGAGTACG
GATAAAATGCTTGATGGTCGGAAGAGGCATAAATTCCGTCAGCCAGTTTAGTCTGACCATCTCATCTGTA
ACATCATTGGCAACGCTACCTTTGCCATGTTTCAGAAACAACTCTGGCGCATCGGGCTTCCCATACAATC
GATAGATTGTCGCACCTGATTGCCCGACATTATCGCGAGCCCATTTATACCCATATAAATCAGCATCCAT
GTTGGAATTTAATCGCGGCCTAGAGCAAGACGTTTCCCGTTGAATATGGCTCATAACACCCCTTGTATTA
CTGTTTATGTAAGCAGACAGTTTTATTGTTCATGACCAAAATCCCTTAACGTGAGTTTTCGTTCCACTGA
GCGTCAGACCCCGTAGAAAAGATCAAAGGATCTTCTTGAGATCCTTTTTTTCTGCGCGTAATCTGCTGCT
TGCAAACAAAAAAACCACCGCTACCAGCGGTGGTTTGTTTGCCGGATCAAGAGCTACCAACTCTTTTTCC
GAAGGTAACTGGCTTCAGCAGAGCGCAGATACCAAATACTGTCCTTCTAGTGTAGCCGTAGTTAGGCCAC
CACTTCAAGAACTCTGTAGCACCGCCTACATACCTCGCTCTGCTAATCCTGTTACCAGTGGCTGCTGCCA
GTGGCGATAAGTCGTGTCTTACCGGGTTGGACTCAAGACGATAGTTACCGGATAAGGCGCAGCGGTCGGG
CTGAACGGGGGGTTCGTGCACACAGCCCAGCTTGGAGCGAACGACCTACACCGAACTGAGATACCTACAG
CGTGAGCTATGAGAAAGCGCCACGCTTCCCGAAGGGAGAAAGGCGGACAGGTATCCGGTAAGCGGCAGGG
TCGGAACAGGAGAGCGCACGAGGGAGCTTCCAGGGGGAAACGCCTGGTATCTTTATAGTCCTGTCGGGTT
TCGCCACCTCTGACTTGAGCGTCGATTTTTGTGATGCTCGTCAGGGGGGCGGAGCCTATGGAAAAACGCC
AGCAACGCGGCCTTTTTACGGTTCCTGGCCTTTTGCTGGCCTTTTGCTCACATGTTCTTTCCTGCGTTAT
CCCCTGATTCTGTGGATAACCGTATTACCGCCTTTGAGTGAGCTGATACCGCTCGCCGCAGCCGAACGAC
CGAGCGCAGCGAGTCAGTGAGCGAGGAAGCGGAAGAGCGCCTGATGCGGTATTTTCTCCTTACGCATCTG
TGCGGTATTTCACACCGCATATATGGTGCACTCTCAGTACAATCTGCTCTGATGCCGCATAGTTAAGCCA
GTATACACTCCGCTATCGCTACGTGACTGGGTCATGGCTGCGCCCCGACACCCGCCAACACCCGCTGACG
CGCCCTGACGGGCTTGTCTGCTCCCGGCATCCGCTTACAGACAAGCTGTGACCGTCTCCGGGAGCTGCAT
GTGTCAGAGGTTTTCACCGTCATCACCGAAACGCGCGAGGCAGCTGCGGTAAAGCTCATCAGCGTGGTCG
TGAAGCGATTCACAGATGTCTGCCTGTTCATCCGCGTCCAGCTCGTTGAGTTTCTCCAGAAGCGTTAATG
TCTGGCTTCTGATAAAGCGGGCCATGTTAAGGGCGGTTTTTTCCTGTTTGGTCACTGATGCCTCCGTGTA
AGGGGGATTTCTGTTCATGGGGGTAATGATACCGATGAAACGAGAGAGGATGCTCACGATACGGGTTACT
GATGATGAACATGCCCGGTTACTGGAACGTTGTGAGGGTAAACAACTGGCGGTATGGATGCGGCGGGACC
AGAGAAAAATCACTCAGGGTCAATGCCAGCGCTTCGTTAATACAGATGTAGGTGTTCCACAGGGTAGCCA
GCAGCATCCTGCGATGCAGATCCGGAACATAATGGTGCAGGGCGCTGACTTCCGCGTTTCCAGACTTTAC
GAAACACGGAAACCGAAGACCATTCATGTTGTTGCTCAGGTCGCAGACGTTTTGCAGCAGCAGTCGCTTC
ACGTTCGCTCGCGTATCGGTGATTCATTCTGCTAACCAGTAAGGCAACCCCGCCAGCCTAGCCGGGTCCT
CAACGACAGGAGCACGATCATGCGCACCCGTGGGGCCGCCATGCCGGCGATAATGGCCTGCTTCTCGCCG
AAACGTTTGGTGGCGGGACCAGTGACGAAGGCTTGAGCGAGGGCGTGCAAGATTCCGAATACCGCAAGCG
ACAGGCCGATCATCGTCGCGCTCCAGCGAAAGCGGTCCTCGCCGAAAATGACCCAGAGCGCTGCCGGCAC
CTGTCCTACGAGTTGCATGATAAAGAAGACAGTCATAAGTGCGGCGACGATAGTCATGCCCCGCGCCCAC
CGGAAGGAGCTGACTGGGTTGAAGGCTCTCAAGGGCATCGGTCGAGATCCCGGTGCCTAATGAGTGAGCT
AACTTACATTAATTGCGTTGCGCTCACTGCCCGCTTTCCAGTCGGGAAACCTGTCGTGCCAGCTGCATTA
ATGAATCGGCCAACGCGCGGGGAGAGGCGGTTTGCGTATTGGGCGCCAGGGTGGTTTTTCTTTTCACCAG
TGAGACGGGCAACAGCTGATTGCCCTTCACCGCCTGGCCCTGAGAGAGTTGCAGCAAGCGGTCCACGCTG
GTTTGCCCCAGCAGGCGAAAATCCTGTTTGATGGTGGTTAACGGCGGGATATAACATGAGCTGTCTTCGG
TATCGTCGTATCCCACTACCGAGATATCCGCACCAACGCGCAGCCCGGACTCGGTAATGGCGCGCATTGC
GCCCAGCGCCATCTGATCGTTGGCAACCAGCATCGCAGTGGGAACGATGCCCTCATTCAGCATTTGCATG
GTTTGTTGAAAACCGGACATGGCACTCCAGTCGCCTTCCCGTTCCGCTATCGGCTGAATTTGATTGCGAG
TGAGATATTTATGCCAGCCAGCCAGACGCAGACGCGCCGAGACAGAACTTAATGGGCCCGCTAACAGCGC
GATTTGCTGGTGACCCAATGCGACCAGATGCTCCACGCCCAGTCGCGTACCGTCTTCATGGGAGAAAATA
ATACTGTTGATGGGTGTCTGGTCAGAGACATCAAGAAATAACGCCGGAACATTAGTGCAGGCAGCTTCCA
CAGCAATGGCATCCTGGTCATCCAGCGGATAGTTAATGATCAGCCCACTGACGCGTTGCGCGAGAAGATT
GTGCACCGCCGCTTTACAGGCTTCGACGCCGCTTCGTTCTACCATCGACACCACCACGCTGGCACCCAGT
TGATCGGCGCGAGATTTAATCGCCGCGACAATTTGCGACGGCGCGTGCAGGGCCAGACTGGAGGTGGCAA
CGCCAATCAGCAACGACTGTTTGCCCGCCAGTTGTTGTGCCACGCGGTTGGGAATGTAATTCAGCTCCGC
CATCGCCGCTTCCACTTTTTCCCGCGTTTTCGCAGAAACGTGGCTGGCCTGGTTCACCACGCGGGAAACG
GTCTGATAAGAGACACCGGCATACTCTGCGACATCGTATAACGTTACTGGTTTCACATTCACCACCCTGA
ATTGACTCTCTTCCGGGCGCTATCATGCCATACCGCGAAAGGTTTTGCGCCATTCGATGGTGTCCGGGAT
CTCGACGCTCTCCCTTATGCGACTCCTGCATTAGGAAGCAGCCCAGTAGTAGGTTGAGGCCGTTGAGCAC
CGCCGCCGCAAGGAATGGTGCATGCAAGGAGATGGCGCCCAACAGTCCCCCGGCCACGGGGCCTGCCACC
ATACCCACGCCGAAACAAGCGCTCATGAGCCCGAAGTGGCGAGCCCGATCTTCCCCATCGGTGATGTCGG
CGATATAGGCGCCAGCAACCGCACCTGTGGCGCCGGTGATGCCGGCCACGATGCGTCCGGCGTAGAGGAT
CGAGATCTCGATCCCGCGAAAT
