>Addgene plasmid #73248 | MAPK1 | depositor partial sequence | sequence record 134762 | insert
ATGCACCATCATCATCATCATTCTTCTGGTGTAGATCTGGGTACCGAGAACCTGTACTTCCAATCCATGG
CGGCGGCGGCGGCGGCGGGCGCGGGCCCGGAGATGGTCCGCGGGCAGGTGTTCGACGTGGGGCCGCGCTA
CACCAACCTCTCGTACATCGGCGAGGGCGCCTACGGCATGGTGTGCTCTGCTTATGATAATGTCAACAAA
GTTCGAGTAGCTATCAAGAAAATCAGCCCCTTTGAGCACCAGACCTACTGCCAGAGAACCCTGAGGGAGA
TAAAAATCTTACTGCGCTTCAGACATGAGAACATCATTGGAATCAATGACATTATTCGAGCACCAACCAT
CGAGCAAATGAAAGATGTATATATAGTACAGGACCTCATGGAAACAGATCTTTACAAGCTCTTGAAGACA
CAACACCTCAGCAATGACCATATCTGCTATTTTCTCTACCAGATCCTCAGAGGGTTAAAATATATCCATT
CAGCTAACGTTCTGCACCGTGACCTCAAGCCTTCCAACCTGCTGCTCAACACCACCTGTGATCTCAAGAT
CTGTGACTTTGGCCTGGCCCGTGTTGCAGATCCAGACCATGATCACACAGGGTTCCTGACAGAATATGTG
GCCACACGTTGGTACAGGGCTCCAGAAATTATGTTGAATTCCAAGGGCTACACCAAGTCCATTGATATTT
GGTCTGTAGGCTGCATTCTGGCAGAAATGCTTTCTAACAGGCCCATCTTTCCAGGGAAGCATTATCTTGA
CCAGCTGAACCACATTTTGGGTATTCTTGGATCCCCATCACAAGAAGACCTGAATTGTATAATAAATTTA
AAAGCTAGGAACTATTTGCTTTCTCTTCCACACAAAAATAAGGTGCCATGGAACAGGCTGTTCCCAAATG
CTGACTCCAAAGCTCTGGACTTATTGGACAAAATGTTGACATTCAACCCACACAAGAGGATTGAAGTAGA
ACAGGCTCTGGCCCACCCATATCTGGAGCAGTATTACGACCCGAGTGACGAGCCCATCGCCGAAGCACCA
TTCAAGTTCGACATGGAATTGGATGACTTGCCTAAGGAAAAGCTCAAAGAACTAATTTTTGAAGAGACTG
CTAGATTCCAGCCAGGATACAGATCTTGACAGTAAAGGTGGATACGGATCCGAA
