>Addgene plasmid #73248 | MAPK1 | addgene partial sequence | sequence record 136211 | T7 5'-TAATACGACTCACTATAGGG-3'
AATTTTGGTTTAACTTTAAGAAGGAGATATACATATGCACCATCATCATCATCATTCTTCTGGTGTAGAT
CTGGGTACCGAGAACCTGTACTTCCAATCCATGGCGGCGGCGGCGGCGGCGGGCGCGGGCCCGGAGATGG
TCCGCGGGCAGGTGTTCGACGTGGGGCCGCGCTACACCAACCTCTCGTACATCGGCGAGGGCGCCTACGG
CATGGTGTGCTCTGCTTATGATAATGTCAACAAAGTTCGAGTAGCTATCAAGAAAATCAGCCCCTTTGAG
CACCAGACCTACTGCCAGAGAACCCTGAGGGAGATAAAAATCTTACTGCGCTTCAGACATGAGAACATCA
TTGGAATCAATGACATTATTCGAGCACCAACCATCGAGCAAATGAAAGATGTATATATAGTACAGGACCT
CATGGAAACAGATCTTTACAAGCTCTTGAAGACACAACACCTCAGCAATGACCATATCTGCTATTTTCTC
TACCAGATCCTCAGAGGGTTAAAATATATCCATTCAGCTAACGTTCTGCACCGTGACCTCAAGCCTTCCA
ACCTGCTGCTCAACACCACCTGTGATCTCAAGATCTGTGACTTTGGCCTGGCCCGTGTTGCAGATCCAGA
CCATGATCACACAGGGTTCCTGACAGAATATGTGGCCACACGTTGGTACAGGGCTCCAGAAATTATGTTG
AATTCCAAGGGCTACACCAAGTCCATTGATATTTGGTCTGTAGGCTGCATTCTGGCAGAAATGCTTTCTA
A
