>Addgene plasmid #73248 | MAPK1 | addgene partial sequence | sequence record 137203 | T7term 5'-GCTAGTTATTGCTCAGCGG-3'
TAGCAGCCGGATCTCAGTGGTGGTGGTGGTGGTGCTCGAGTGCGGCCGCAAGCTTGTCGACGGAGCTCGA
ATTCGGATCCGTATCCACCTTTACTGTCAAGATCTGTATCCTGGCTGGAATCTAGCAGTCTCTTCAAAAA
TTAGTTCTTTGAGCTTTTCCTTAGGCAAGTCATCCAATTCCATGTCGAACTTGAATGGTGCTTCGGCGAT
GGGCTCGTCACTCGGGTCGTAATACTGCTCCAGATATGGGTGGGCCAGAGCCTGTTCTACTTCAATCCTC
TTGTGTGGGTTGAATGTCAACATTTTGTCCAATAAGTCCAGAGCTTTGGAGTCAGCATTTGGGAACAGCC
TGTTCCATGGCACCTTATTTTTGTGTGGAAGAGAAAGCAAATAGTTCCTAGCTTTTAAATTTATTATACA
ATTCAGGTCTTCTTGTGATGGGGATCCAAGAATACCCAAAATGTGGTTCAGCTGGTCAAGATAATGCTTC
CCTGGAAAGATGGGCCTGTTAGAAAGCATTTCTGCCAGAATGCAGCCTACAGACCAAATATCAATGGACT
TGGTGTAGCCCTTGGAATTCAACATAATTTCTGGAGCCCTGTACCAACGTGTGGCCACATATTCTGTCAG
GAACCCTGTGTGATCATGGTCTGGATCTGCAACACGGGCCAGGCCAAAGTCACAGATCTTGAGATCACAG
GTGGTGTTGAGCAGCAGGTTGGAAGGCTTGAGGTCACGGTGCAGAACGTTAGCTGAATGGATATATTTTA
ACCCTCTGAGGATCTGGTA
